>Addgene plasmid #145917 | pAc5.1B-EGFP-DmBelle_695-798_B | depositor full sequence | sequence record 288362 | Full Sequence
CTTCAAGGAATTAATTCTATATTCTAAAAACACAAATGATACTTCTAAAAAAAATCATGAATGGCATCAA
CTCTGAATCAAATCTTTGCAGATGCACCTACTTCTCATTTCCACTGTCACATCATTTTTCCAGATCTCGC
TGCCTGTTATGTGGCCCACAAACCAAGACACGTTTTATGGCCATTAAAGCTGGCTGATCGTCGCCAAACA
CCAAATACATATCAATATGTACATTCGAGAAAGAAGCGATCAAAGAAGCGTCTTCGGGCGAGTAGGAGAA
TGCGGAGGAGAAGGAGAACGAGCTGATCTAGTATCTCTCCACAATCCAATGCCAACTGACCAACTGGCCA
TATTCGGAGCAATTTGAAGCCAATTTCCATCGCCTGGCGATCGCTCCATTCTTGGCTATATGTTTTTCAC
CGTTCCCGGGGCCATTTTCAAAGACTCGTCGGTAAGATAAGATTGTGTCACTCGCTGTCTCTCTTCATTT
GTCGAAGAATGCTGAGGAATTTCGCGATGACGTCGGCGAGTATTTTGAAGAATGAGAATAATTTGTATTT
ATACGAAAATCAGTTAGTGGAATTTTCTACAAAAACATGTTATCTATAGATAATTTTGTTGCAAAATATG
TTGACTATGACAAAGATTGTATGTATATACCTTTAATGTATTCTCATTTTCTTATGTATTTATAATGGCA
ATGATGATACTGATGATATTTTAAGATGATGCCAGACCACAGGCTGATTTCTGCGTCTTTTGCCGAACGC
AGTGCATGTGCGGTTGTTGTTTTTTGGAATAGTTTCAATTTTCGGACTGTCCGCTTTGATTTCAGTTTCT
TGGCTTATTCAAAAAGCAAAGTAAAGCCAAAAAAGCGAGATGGCAATACCAAATGCGGCAAAACGGTAGT
GGAAGGAAAGGGGTGCGGGGCAGCGGAAGGAAGGGTGGGGCGGGGCGTGGCGGGGTCTGTGGCTGGGCGC
GACGTCACCGACGTTGGAGCCACTCCTTTGACCATGTGTGCGTGTGTGTATTATTCGTGTCTCGCCACTC
GCCGGTTGTTTTTTTCTTTTTATCTCGCTCTCTCTAGCGCCATCTCGTACGCATGCTCAACGCACCGCAT
GTTGCCGTGTCCTTTATGCGTCATTTTGGCTCGAAATAGGCAATTATTTAAACAAAGATTAGTCAACGAA
AACGCTAAAATAAATAAGTCTACAATATGGTTACTTATTGCCATGTGTGTGCAGCCAACGATAGCAACAA
AAGCAACAACACAGTGGCTTTCCCTCTTTCACTTTTTGTTTGCAAGCGCGTGCGAGCAAGACGGCACGAC
CGGCAAACGCAATTACGCTGACAAAGAGCAGACGAAGTTTTGGCCGAAAAACATCAAGGCGCCTGATACG
AATGCATTTGCAATAACAATTGCGATATTTAATATTGTTTATGAAGCTGTTTGACTTCAAAACACACAAA
AAAAAAAATAAAACAAATTATTTGAAAGAGAATTAGGAATCGGACAGCTTATCGTTACGGGCTAACAGCA
CACCGAGACGAAATAGCTTACCTGACGTCACAGCCTCTGGAAGAACTGCCGCCAAGCAGAGAGAGAGAGA
AAAAGAGGGAGAGCAGCTTAGACCGCATGTGCTTGTGTGTGAGGCGTCTCTCTCTTCGTCTCCTGTTTGC
GCAAACGCATAGACTGCACTGAGAAAATCGATTACCTATTTTTTATGAATGAATATTTGCACTATTACTA
TTCAAAACTATTAAGATAGCAATCACATTCAATAGCCAAATACTATACCACCTGAGCGATGCAACGAAAT
GATCAATTTGAGCAAAAATGCTGCATATTTAGGACGGCATCATTATAGAAATGCTTCTTGCTGTGTACTT
TTCTCTCGTCTGGCAGCTGTTTCGCCGTTATTGTTAAAACCGGCTTAAGTTAGGTGTGTTTTCTACGACT
AGTGATGCCCCTACTAGAAGATGTGTGTTGCACAAATGTCCCTGAATAACCAATTTGAAGTGCAGATAGC
AGTAAACGTAAGCTAATATGAATATTATTTAACTGTAATGTTTTAATATCGCTGGACATTACTAATAAAC
CCACTATAAACACATGTACATATGTATGTTTTGGCATACAATGAGTAGTTGGGGAAAAAATGTGTAAAAG
CACCGTGACCATCACAGCATAAAGATAACCAGCTGAAGTATCGAATATGAGTAACCCCCAAATTGAATCA
CATGCCGCAACTGATAGGACCCATGGAAGTACACTCTTCATGGCGATATACAAGACACACACAAGCACGA
ACACCCAGTTGCGGAGGAAATTCTCCGTAAATGAAAACCCAATCGGCGAACAATTCATACCCATATATGG
TAAAAGTTTTGAACGCGACTTGAGAGCGGAGAGCATTGCGGCTGATAAGGTTTTAGCGCTAAGCGGGCTT
TATAAAACGGGCTGCGGGACCAGTTTTCATATCACTACCGTTTGAGTTCTTGTGCTGTGTGGATACTCCT
CCCGACACAAAGCCGCTCCATCAGCCAGCAGTCGTCTAATCCAGAGACCCCGGATCGGGGTACCAACATG
GTGAGCAAGGGCGAGGAGCTGTTCACCGGGGTGGTGCCCATCCTGGTCGAGCTGGACGGCGACGTAAACG
GCCACAAGTTCAGCGTGTCCGGCGAGGGCGAGGGCGATGCCACCTACGGCAAGCTGACCCTGAAGTTCAT
CTGCACCACCGGCAAGCTGCCCGTGCCCTGGCCCACCCTCGTGACCACCCTGACCTACGGCGTGCAGTGC
TTCAGCCGCTACCCCGACCACATGAAGCAGCACGACTTCTTCAAGTCCGCCATGCCCGAAGGCTACGTCC
AGGAGCGCACCATCTTCTTCAAGGACGACGGCAACTACAAGACCCGCGCCGAGGTGAAGTTCGAGGGCGA
CACCCTGGTGAACCGCATCGAGCTGAAGGGCATCGACTTCAAGGAGGACGGCAACATCCTGGGGCACAAG
CTGGAGTACAACTACAACAGCCACAACGTCTATATCATGGCCGACAAGCAGAAGAACGGCATCAAGGTGA
ACTTCAAGATCCGCCACAACATCGAGGACGGCAGCGTGCAGCTCGCCGACCACTACCAGCAGAACACCCC
CATCGGCGACGGCCCCGTGCTGCTGCCCGACAACCACTACCTGAGCACCCAGTCCGCCCTGAGCAAAGAC
CCCAACGAGAAGCGCGATCACATGGTCCTGCTGGAGTTCGTGACCGCCGCCGGGATCACTCTCGGCATGG
ACGAGCTGTACAAGCCAAGCTTGATGGATCGCGGACATGGCGGAGCCAAGCGGGCTGGACGAGGCGGTGG
TGGACGTTATGGTGGCGGCTTCGGCTCCAGGGATTACCGTCAAAGCTCTGGCGGCGGCGGTGGCGGACGC
AGTGGACCGCCACCACGTAGCGGTGGTTCCGGATCAGGAGGCGGCGGCGGCAGTTACCGCAGCAATGGAA
ACTCGTACGGCGGCAATTCGGGCGGCGGTGGATACTATGGCGGCGGCGCCGGTGGTGGCTCCTATGGCGG
CTCCTACGGCGGCGGCAGTGCCTCGCACTCTTCGAACGCACCCGACTGGTGGGCTCAATGAGCGGCCGCT
CGAGTCTAGAGGGCCCGCGGTTCGAAGGTAAGCCTATCCCTAACCCTCTCCTCGGTCTCGATTCTACGCG
TACCGGTCATCATCACCATCACCATTGAGTTTAAACCCGCTGATCAGCCTCGACTGTGCCTTCTAAGGCC
TGAGCTCGCTGATCAGCCTCGATCGAGGATCCAGACATGATAAGATACATTGATGAGTTTGGACAAACCA
CAACTAGAATGCAGTGAAAAAAATGCTTTATTTGTGAAATTTGTGATGCTATTGCTTTATTTGTAACCAT
TATAAGCTGCAATAAACAAGTTAACAACAACAATTGCATTCATTTTATGTTTCAGGTTCAGGGGGAGGTG
TGGGAGGTTTTTTAAAGCAAGTAAAACCTCTACAAATGTGGTATGGCTGATTATGATCAGTCGACCGATG
CCCTTGAGAGCCTTCAACCCAGTCAGCTCCTTCCGGTGGGCGCGGGGCATGACTATCGTCGCCGCACTTA
TGACTGTCTTCTTTATCATGCAACTCGTAGGACAGGTGCCGGCAGCGCTCTGGGTCATTTTCGGCGAGGA
CCGCTTTCGCTGGAGCGCGACGATGATCGGCCTGTCGCTTGCGGTATTCGGAATCTTGCACGCCCTCGCT
CAAGCCTTCGTCACTGGTCCCGCCACCAAACGTTTCGGCGAGAAGCAGGCCATTATCGCCGGCATGGCGG
CCGACGCGCTGGGCTACGTCTTGCTGGCGTTCGCGACGCGAGGCTGGATGGCCTTCCCCATTATGATTCT
TCTCGCTTCCGGCGGCATCGGGATGCCCGCGTTGCAGGCCATGCTGTCCAGGCAGGTAGATGACGACCAT
CAGGGACAGCTTCAAGGATCGCTCGCGGCTCTTACCAGCCAGCAAAAGGCCAGGAACCGTAAAAAGGCCG
CGTTGCTGGCGTTTTTCCATAGGCTCCGCCCCCCTGACGAGCATCACAAAAATCGACGCTCAAGTCAGAG
GTGGCGAAACCCGACAGGACTATAAAGATACCAGGCGTTTCCCCCTGGAAGCTCCCTCGTGCGCTCTCCT
GTTCCGACCCTGCCGCTTACCGGATACCTGTCCGCCTTTCTCCCTTCGGGAAGCGTGGCGCTTTCTCAAT
GCTCACGCTGTAGGTATCTCAGTTCGGTGTAGGTCGTTCGCTCCAAGCTGGGCTGTGTGCACGAACCCCC
CGTTCAGCCCGACCGCTGCGCCTTATCCGGTAACTATCGTCTTGAGTCCAACCCGGTAAGACACGACTTA
TCGCCACTGGCAGCAGCCACTGGTAACAGGATTAGCAGAGCGAGGTATGTAGGCGGTGCTACAGAGTTCT
TGAAGTGGTGGCCTAACTACGGCTACACTAGAAGGACAGTATTTGGTATCTGCGCTCTGCTGAAGCCAGT
TACCTTCGGAAAAAGAGTTGGTAGCTCTTGATCCGGCAAACAAACCACCGCTGGTAGCGGTGGTTTTTTT
GTTTGCAAGCAGCAGATTACGCGCAGAAAAAAAGGATCTCAAGAAGATCCTTTGATCTTTTCTACGGGGT
CTGACGCTCAGTGGAACGAAAACTCACGTTAAGGGATTTTGGTCATGAGATTATCAAAAAGGATCTTCAC
CTAGATCCTTTTAAATTAAAAATGAAGTTTTAAATCAATCTAAAGTATATATGAGTAAACTTGGTCTGAC
AGTTACCAATGCTTAATCAGTGAGGCACCTATCTCAGCGATCTGTCTATTTCGTTCATCCATAGTTGCCT
GACTCCCCGTCGTGTAGATAACTACGATACGGGAGGGCTTACCATCTGGCCCCAGTGCTGCAATGATACC
GCGAGACCCACGCTCACCGGCTCCAGATTTATCAGCAATAAACCAGCCAGCCGGAAGGGCCGAGCGCAGA
AGTGGTCCTGCAACTTTATCCGCCTCCATCCAGTCTATTAATTGTTGCCGGGAAGCTAGAGTAAGTAGTT
CGCCAGTTAATAGTTTGCGCAACGTTGTTGCCATTGCTGCAGGCATCGTGGTGTCACGCTCGTCGTTTGG
TATGGCTTCATTCAGCTCCGGTTCCCAACGATCAAGGCGAGTTACATGATCCCCCATGTTGTGCAAAAAA
GCGGTTAGCTCCTTCGGTCCTCCGATCGTTGTCAGAAGTAAGTTGGCCGCAGTGTTATCACTCATGGTTA
TGGCAGCACTGCATAATTCTCTTACTGTCATGCCATCCGTAAGATGCTTTTCTGTGACTGGTGAGTACTC
AACCAAGTCATTCTGAGAATAGTGTATGCGGCGACCGAGTTGCTCTTGCCCGGCGTCAACACGGGATAAT
ACCGCGCCACATAGCAGAACTTTAAAAGTGCTCATCATTGGAAAACGTTCTTCGGGGCGAAAACTCTCAA
GGATCTTACCGCTGTTGAGATCCAGTTCGATGTAACCCACTCGTGCACCCAACTGATCTTCAGCATCTTT
TACTTTCACCAGCGTTTCTGGGTGAGCAAAAACAGGAAGGCAAAATGCCGCAAAAAAGGGAATAAGGGCG
ACACGGAAATGTTGAATACTCATACTCTTCCTTTTTCAATATTATTGAAGCATTTATCAGGGTTATTGTC
TCATGAGCGGATACATATTTGAATGTATTTAGAAAAATAAACAAATAGGGGTTCCGCGCACATTTCCCCG
AAAAGTGCCACCTGACGTCTAAGAAACCATTATTATCATGACATTAACCTATAAAAATAGGCGTATCACG
AGGCCCTTTCGT
Features (pLannotate 1.2.2; 10 found; start..end, strand, type, name):
     56..2568    +  promoter       Ac5 promoter: Drosophila melanogaster actin 5C promoter
   2588..3304    +  CDS            EGFP: EGFP is a basic (constitutively fluorescent) green fluorescent protein published in 1996, derived from Aequorea victoria. It is reported to be a rapidly-maturing weak dimer with moderate acid sensitivity.
   3305..3628    +  CDS            bel (fragment): DDX3_DROME - Experimental evidence at protein level: Swiss-Prot protein existence level 1. ATP-dependent RNA helicase that is essential and required for cellular function, larval growth, and for male and female fertility. Also required for RNA interference (RNAi), double-stranded RNA induces potent and specific gene silencing, by acting downstream of dsRNA internalization. RNAi is mediated by the RNA-induced silencing complex (RISC), a sequence-specific, multicomponent nuclease that destroys or silences messenger RNAs homologous to the silencing trigger. From Drosophila melanogaster (Fruit fly
   3667..3708    +  CDS            V5 tag: epitope tag from simian virus 5
   3808..3942    -  polyA_signal   SV40 poly(A) signal: SV40 polyadenylation signal
   3965..4049    -  CDS            large T antigen (fragment): large T antigen from SV40 (simian virus 40)
   4050..4520    +  CDS            TcR (fragment): tetracycline efflux protein; tet; confers resistance to tetracycline
   4564..5152    -  rep_origin     ori: high-copy-number ColE1/pMB1/pBR322/pUC origin of replication
   5323..6183    -  CDS            AmpR: β-lactamase; bla; confers resistance to ampicillin, carbenicillin, and related antibiotics
   6184..6288    -  promoter       AmpR promoter: bla
