[The description below was written by a language model from this plasmid's Addgene catalogue record and pLannotate feature annotations shown in this document.]
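Description:
pAc5.1B-EGFP-DmBelle_695-798_B is a 6,382 nt insect expression plasmid that produces a fragment of the Drosophila melanogaster DEAD-box RNA helicase Belle (bel, the fly DDX3 orthologue) fused to EGFP. The catalogue entry lists the backbone as unknown, although the name and the annotated parts point to a pAc5.1-type vector. In bacteria it is maintained through a ColE1/pUC-family origin and selected with ampicillin through the β-lactamase gene and its own promoter. The annotation describes this origin as high-copy, whereas the depositor lists the plasmid as low copy. Short fragments annotated as tetracycline resistance and SV40 large T antigen appear to be non-functional backbone remnants. No marker for selection in insect cells is annotated.

Expression is driven by the constitutive Drosophila actin 5C (Ac5) promoter, which is strongly active in cultured fly cells. Directly downstream lies the EGFP coding sequence, followed without a gap by the bel fragment. By the construct name, this fragment encodes residues 695–798, the C-terminal portion of the protein, giving an N-terminally EGFP-tagged polypeptide. A V5 epitope sequence sits a short distance after the insert, but the record does not show whether it is read in frame or preceded by a stop codon. An SV40 polyadenylation signal is annotated downstream on the reverse strand.

The stated purpose is simply insect expression of this Belle region. A construct of this kind suits transient transfection of Drosophila cells to follow the localisation of the isolated domain or to pull it down through the GFP tag when mapping interactions, though the record does not specify particular experiments. The depositor notes that the supplied sequence may be theoretical or only partially verified.
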