Addgene plasmid #145917: pAc5.1B-EGFP-DmBelle_695-798_B
Purpose: Insect Expression of DmBelle_695-798
Depositing lab: Elisa Izaurralde. Depositing organization: Max Planck Institute for Developmental Biology.
Backbone
  Vector backbone: Unknown
  Vector type: Insect Expression
Growth in bacteria
  Bacterial resistance: Ampicillin, 100 μg/mL
  Growth temperature: 37°C
  Growth strain: DH5alpha
  Copy number: Low Copy
Gene/Insert
  Gene/Insert name: DmBelle_695-798
  Species: D. melanogaster (fly)
  Entrez Gene: bel (a.k.a. Dmel_CG9748, BEL, Bel, CG9748, DmRH6, Dmel\CG9748, L3, anon-85Ab, cap, cg9748, l(3)85Ac, l(3)L3, l(3)L4740, l(3)S047110, l(3)S097074, ms(3)Pneo85A, ms(3)neo30)
  Cloning method: Unknown
Terms and licenses: Academic/Nonprofit Terms; Industry Terms: Not Available to Industry
Depositor comments: Plasmids from this collection were made available to the research community and donated after the lab closed. Please note that the sequence provided by the depositing laboratory may be theoretical/predicted or based on Sanger sequencing results. There may be discrepancies between sequencing results obtained by Addgene and the depositor sequence. If an Addgene verified sequence is not available, please contact before placing your order to request that our lab fully sequence the plasmid.
How to cite: pAc5.1B-EGFP-DmBelle_695-798_B was a gift from Elisa Izaurralde (Addgene plasmid # 145917 ; http://n2t.net/addgene:145917 ; RRID:Addgene_145917)
